>Addgene plasmid #191311 | pTETDuet_F31YDHFR_R166QTS | addgene full sequence | sequence record 395383 | Addgene NGS Result
CTTAAGTCGAACAGAAAGTAATCGTATTGTACATCCCTATCAGTGATAGAGATTGACATCCCTATCAGTG
ATAGAGATACTGAGCACATCAGCAGGACGCACTGACCGAATTCATTAAAGAGGAGAAAGGTACCATGCTG
CAGATCTCATGAAACAGTACCTGGAGCTGATGCAAAAAGTTCTGGATGAGGGTACCCAGAAAAACGACCG
CACGGGTACCGGAACGCTGAGCATTTTTGGCCATCAGATGCGTTTTAACCTGCAGGACGGATTCCCGCTG
GTTACGACCAAACGCTGCCACCTGCGTAGCATTATTCATGAGCTGCTGTGGTTTCTGCAAGGTGACACTA
ACATCGCGTATCTGCACGAAAACAATGTGACGATCTGGGATGAATGGGCCGATGAAAACGGCGATCTGGG
CCCAGTGTATGGTAAACAGTGGCGCGCCTGGCCAACGCCAGATGGCCGCCACATCGATCAGATCACGACC
GTGCTGAATCAACTGAAAAACGACCCGGACAGCCGCCGCATTATTGTTTCCGCGTGGAATGTGGGTGAAC
TGGATAAAATGGCGCTGGCGCCGTGCCATGCATTCTTCCAGTTTTACGTTGCGGACGGTAAGCTGAGCTG
TCAACTTTATCAGCAGAGCTGCGATGTTTTCCTCGGCCTGCCGTTCAATATCGCCAGCTACGCGTTACTG
GTGCATATGATGGCGCAGCAGTGCGACCTGGAGGTGGGTGATTTTGTCTGGACCGGCGGTGATACCCACC
TGTACAGCAACCATATGGACCAAACGCATCTGCAATTGAGCCGTGAGCCGCGTCCGCTGCCGAAACTGAT
TATTAAGCGCAAACCCGAGAGCATCTTTGACTATCGTTTCGAAGACTTCGAGATTGAAGGCTACGATCCG
CACCCGGGTATCAAAGCGCCGGTGGCTATCTAACTCGAGTCTGGTAAAGAAACCGCTGCTGCGAAATTTG
AACGCCAGCACATGGACTCGTCTACTAGCGCAGCTTAATTAACCTAGGCTGCTGCCACCGCTGAGCAATA
ACTAGCATAACCCCTTGGGGCCTCTAAACGGGTCTTGAGGGGTTTTTTGCTGAAACCTCAGGCATTTGAG
AAGCACACGGTCACACTGCTTCCGGTAGTCAATAAACCGGTAAACCAGCAATAGACATAAGCGGCTATTT
AACGACCCTGCCCTGAACCGACGACCGGGTCGAATTTGCTTTCGAATTTCTGCCATTCATCCGCTTATTA
TCACTTATTCAGGCGTAGCAACCAGGCGTTTAAGGGCACCAATAACTGCCTTAAAAAAATTACGCCCCGC
CCTGCCACTCATCGCAGTACTGTTGTAATTCATTAAGCATTCTGCCGACATGGAAGCCATCACAAACGGC
ATGATGAACCTGAATCGCCAGCGGCATCAGCACCTTGTCGCCTTGCGTATAATATTTGCCCATAGTGAAA
ACGGGGGCGAAGAAGTTGTCCATATTGGCCACGTTTAAATCAAAACTGGTGAAACTCACCCAGGGATTGG
CTGAGACGAAAAACATATTCTCAATAAACCCTTTAGGGAAATAGGCCAGGTTTTCACCGTAACACGCCAC
ATCTTGCGAATATATGTGTAGAAACTGCCGGAAATCGTCGTGGTATTCACTCCAGAGCGATGAAAACGTT
TCAGTTTGCTCATGGAAAACGGTGTAACAAGGGTGAACACTATCCCATATCACCAGCTCACCGTCTTTCA
TTGCCATACGGAACTCCGGATGAGCATTCATCAGGCGGGCAAGAATGTGAATAAAGGCCGGATAAAACTT
GTGCTTATTTTTCTTTACGGTCTTTAAAAAGGCCGTAATATCCAGCTGAACGGTCTGGTTATAGGTACAT
TGAGCAACTGACTGAAATGCCTCAAAATGTTCTTTACGATGCCATTGGGATATATCAACGGTGGTATATC
CAGTGATTTTTTTCTCCATTTTAGCTTCCTTAGCTCCTGAAAATCTCGATAACTCAAAAAATACGCCCGG
TAGTGATCTTATTTCATTATGGTGAAAGTTGGAACCTCTTACGTGCCGATCAACGTCTCATTTTCGCCAA
AAGTTGGCCCAGGGCTTCCCGGTATCAACAGGGACACCAGGATTTATTTATTCTGCGAAGTGATCTTCCG
TCACAGGTATTTATTCGGCGCAAAGTGCGTCGGGTGATGCTGCCAACTTACTGATTTAGTGTATGATGGT
GTTTTTGAGGTGCTCCAGTGGCTTCTGTTTCTATCAGCTGTCCCTCCTGTTCAGCTACTGACGGGGTGGT
GCGTAACGGCAAAAGCACCGCCGGACATCAGCGCTAGCGGAGTGTATACTGGCTTACTATGTTGGCACTG
ATGAGGGTGTCAGTGAAGTGCTTCATGTGGCAGGAGAAAAAAGGCTGCACCGGTGCGTCAGCAGAATATG
TGATACAGGATATATTCCGCTTCCTCGCTCACTGACTCGCTACGCTCGGTCGTTCGACTGCGGCGAGCGG
AAATGGCTTACGAACGGGGCGGAGATTTCCTGGAAGATGCCAGGAAGATACTTAACAGGGAAGTGAGAGG
GCCGCGGCAAAGCCGTTTTTCCATAGGCTCCGCCCCCCTGACAAGCATCACGAAATCTGACGCTCAAATC
AGTGGTGGCGAAACCCGACAGGACTATAAAGATACCAGGCGTTTCCCCCTGGCGGCTCCCTCGTGCGCTC
TCCTGTTCCTGCCTTTCGGTTTACCGGTGTCATTCCGCTGTTATGGCCGCGTTTGTCTCATTCCACGCCT
GACACTCAGTTCCGGGTAGGCAGTTCGCTCCAAGCTGGACTGTATGCACGAACCCCCCGTTCAGTCCGAC
CGCTGCGCCTTATCCGGTAACTATCGTCTTGAGTCCAACCCGGAAAGACATGCAAAAGCACCACTGGCAG
CAGCCACTGGTAATTGATTTAGAGGAGTTAGTCTTGAAGTCATGCGCCGGTTAAGGCTAAACTGAAAGGA
CAAGTTTTGGTGACTGCGCTCCTCCAAGCCAGTTACCTCGGTTCAAAGAGTTGGTAGCTCAGAGAACCTT
CGAAAAACCGCCCTGCAAGGCGGTTTTTTCGTTTTCAGAGCAAGAGATTACGCGCAGACCAAAACGATCT
CAAGAAGATCATCTTATTAATCAGATAAAATATTTCTAGATTTCAGTGCAATTTATCTCTTCAAATGTAG
CACCTGAAGTCAGCCCCATACGATATAAGTTGTAATTCTCATGTTAGTCATGCCCCGCGCCCACCGGAAG
GAGCTGACTGGGTTGAAGGCTCTCAAGGGCATCGGTCGAGATCCCGGTGCCTAATGAGTGAGCTAACTTA
CATTAATTGCGTTGCGCTCACTGCCCGCTTTCCAGTCGGGAAACCTGTCGTGCCAGCTGCATTAATGAAT
CGGCCAACGCGCGGGGAGAGGCGGTTTGCGTATTGGGCGCCAGGGTGGTTTTTCTTTTCACCAGTGAGAC
GGGCAACAGCTGATTGCCCTTCACCGCCTGGCCCTGAGAGAGTTGCAGCAAGCGGTCCACGCTGGTTTGC
CCCAGCAGGCGAAAATCCTGTTTGATGGTGGTTAACGGCGGGATATAACATGAGCTGTCTTCGGTATCGT
CGTATCCCACTACCGAGATGTCCGCACCAACGCGCAGCCCGGACTCGGTAATGGCGCGCATTGCGCCCAG
CGCCATCTGATCGTTGGCAACCAGCATCGCAGTGGGAACGATGCCCTCATTCAGCATTTGCATGGTTTGT
TGAAAACCGGACATGGCACTCCAGTCGCCTTCCCGTTCCGCTATCGGCTGAATTTGATTGCGAGTGAGAT
ATTTATGCCAGCCAGCCAGACGCAGACGCGCCGAGACAGAACTTAATGGGCCCGCTAACAGCGCGATTTG
CTGGTGACCCAATGCGACCAGATGCTCCACGCCCAGTCGCGTACCGTCTTCATGGGAGAAAATAATACTG
TTGATGGGTGTCTGGTCAGAGACATCAAGAAATAACGCCGGAACATTAGTGCAGGCAGCTTCCACAGCAA
TGGCATCCTGGTCATCCAGCGGATAGTTAATGATCAGCCCACTGACGCGTTGCGCGAGAAGATTGTGCAC
CGCCGCTTTACAGGCTTCGACGCCGCTTCGTTCTACCATCGACACCACCACGCTGGCACCCAGTTGATCG
GCGCGAGATTTAATCGCCGCGACAATTTGCGACGGCGCGTGCAGGGCCAGACTGGAGGTGGCAACGCCAA
TCAGCAACGACTGTTTGCCCGCCAGTTGTTGTGCCACGCGGTTGGGAATGTAATTCAGCTCCGCCATCGC
CGCTTCCACTTTTTCCCGCGTTTTCGCAGAAACGTGGCTGGCCTGGTTCACCACGCGGGAAACGGTCTGA
TAAGAGACACCGGCATACTCTGCGACATCGTATAACGTTACTGGTTTCACATTCACCACCCTGAATTGAC
TCTCTTCCGGGCGCTATCATGCCATACCGCGAAAGGTTTTGCGCCATTCGATGGTGTCCGGGATCTCGAC
GCTCTCCCTTATGCGACTCCTGCATTAGGAAATTAATACGACTCACTATAGGGGAATTGTGAGCGGATAA
CAATTCCCCTGTAGAAATAATTTTGTTTAACTTTAATAAGGAGATATACCATGATCAGTCTGATTGCGGC
GTTAGCGGTAGATCGCGTTATCGGCATGGAAAACGCCATGCCGTGGAACCTGCCTGCCGATCTCGCCTGG
TATAAACGCAACACCTTAAATAAACCCGTGATTATGGGCCGCCATACCTGGGAATCAATCGGTCGTCCGT
TGCCAGGACGCAAAAATATTATCCTCAGCAGTCAACCGGGTACGGACGATCGCGTAACGTGGGTGAAGTC
GGTGGATGAAGCCATCGCGGCGTGTGGTGACGTACCAGAAATCATGGTGATTGGCGGCGGTCGCGTTTAT
GAACAGTTCTTGCCAAAAGCGCAAAAACTGTATCTGACGCATATCGACGCAGAAGTGGAAGGCGACACCC
ATTTCCCGGATTACGAGCCGGATGACTGGGAATCGGTATTCAGCGAATTCCACGATGCTGATGCGCAGAA
CTCTCACAGCTATTGCTTTGAGATTCTGGAGCGGCGGTAACAGGCGTCGACAAGCTTGCGGCCGCATAAT
G
Features (pLannotate 1.2.2; 19 found; start..end, strand, type, name):
     34..107     +  promoter       PLtetO-1 promoter: modified phage lambda PL promoter with tet operator sites (Lutz and Bujard, 1997)
    149..940     +  CDS            thyA: TYSY_ECO57 - Experimental evidence at protein level: Swiss-Prot protein existence level 1. Catalyzes the reductive methylation of 2'-deoxyuridine-5'- monophosphate (dUMP) to 2'-deoxythymidine-5'-monophosphate (dTMP) while utilizing 5,10-methylenetetrahydrofolate (mTHF) as the methyl donor and reductant in the reaction, yielding dihydrofolate (DHF) as a by- product. This enzymatic reaction provides an intracellular de novo source of dTMP, an essential precursor for DNA biosynthesis. From Escherichia coli O157:H7.
    956..997     +  CDS            S-Tag (fragment): affinity and epitope tag derived from pancreatic ribonuclease A
   1027..1044    +  CDS            SET1 (fragment): solubility-enhancement tag derived from T7 phage gene 10B
   1052..1099    +  terminator     T7 terminator: transcription terminator for bacteriophage T7 RNA polymerase
   1323..1979    -  CDS            cat: CAT_ECOLX - Experimental evidence at protein level: Swiss-Prot protein existence level 1. This enzyme is an effector of chloramphenicol resistance in bacteria. From Escherichia coli. This protein is used as a marker in many commonly used cloning vectors, such as pACYC184.
   1980..2082    -  promoter       cat promoter: promoter of the E. coli cat gene encoding chloramphenicol acetyltransferase
   2203..2346    +  mobile_element IS1 (fragment): prokaryotic transposable element IS1
   2465..2520    -  rep_origin     RSF ori (fragment): Plasmids containing the RSF 1030 origin of replication can be propagated in E. coli cells that contain additional plasmids with compatible origins.
   2608..3153    -  rep_origin     p15A ori: Plasmids containing the medium-copy-number p15A origin of replication can be propagated in E. coli cells that contain a second plasmid with the ColE1 origin.
   3265..3329    -  CDS            TcR (fragment): tetracycline efflux protein; tet; confers resistance to tetracycline
   3344..3365    -  protein_bind   CAP binding site: CAP binding activates transcription in the presence of cAMP. E. coli catabolite activator protein
   3378..4460    -  CDS            lacI: lac repressor; lacI; The lac repressor binds to the lac operator to inhibit transcription in E. coli. This inhibition can be relieved by adding lactose or isopropyl-β-D-thiogalactopyranoside (IPTG).
   4461..4538    -  promoter       lacI promoter: lacI
   4546..4581    -  CDS            TcR (fragment): tetracycline efflux protein; tet; confers resistance to tetracycline
   4584..4602    +  promoter       T7 promoter: promoter for bacteriophage T7 RNA polymerase
   4603..4627    +  protein_bind   lac operator: The lac repressor binds to the lac operator to inhibit transcription in E. coli. This inhibition can be relieved by adding lactose or isopropyl-β-D-thiogalactopyranoside (IPTG). lac repressor encoded by lacI
   4642..4664    +  RBS            RBS: efficient ribosome binding site from bacteriophage T7 gene 10 (Olins and Rangwala, 1989)
   4671..5150    +  CDS            ecDHFR: E. coli dihydrofolate reductase; folA
