[The description below was written by a language model from this plasmid's Addgene catalogue record and pLannotate feature annotations shown in this document.]
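Description:
pTETDuet_F31YDHFR_R166QTS is a low-copy bacterial expression plasmid built on the pTET-duet backbone for co-expressing two E. coli folate-metabolism enzymes, dihydrofolate reductase (folA) and thymidylate synthase (thyA), from a single 5.2 kb vector. It replicates from a p15A origin, which is compatible with ColE1-type plasmids, and is selected with chloramphenicol through a cat gene driven by its own promoter. The annotation also picks up short fragments of an RSF origin, IS1 and a tetracycline resistance gene. These appear to be backbone remnants rather than functional elements.

The two genes sit in separate expression cassettes. The folA coding sequence follows a T7 promoter with an adjacent lac operator and the strong T7 gene 10 ribosome binding site, and a plasmid-borne lacI gene supplies the lac repressor that acts at this operator. The thyA coding sequence lies downstream of a PLtetO-1 promoter, a phage lambda PL derivative carrying tet operator sites, so its transcription can be regulated by Tet repressor; no tetR gene is annotated on the plasmid. Fragments of S-tag and SET1 sequence lie after thyA, ahead of a T7 terminator. The record does not indicate whether they are translated as part of the protein.

This version carries the F31Y substitution in DHFR and R166Q in thymidylate synthase. DHFR reduces the dihydrofolate that thymidylate synthase generates while making dTMP, so the enzymes are metabolically coupled. The associated publication concerns the genetic landscape of a metabolic interaction, consistent with using defined mutant pairs such as this one to examine how changes in the two enzymes combine, although the record does not describe the effect of either mutation.
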