Addgene plasmid #191311: pTETDuet_F31YDHFR_R166QTS
Purpose: Bacterial co-expression of E. coli folA (Dihydrofolate Reductase) and E. coli thyA (Thymidylate Synthase)
Depositing lab: Kimberly Reynolds. Depositing organization: University of Texas Southwestern Medical Center. Publication: The genetic landscape of a metabolic interaction. Nguyen TN, Ingle C, Thompson S, Reynolds KA. Nat Commun. 2024 Apr 18;15(1):3351. doi: 10.1038/s41467-024-47671-0. PubMed 38637543.
Backbone
  Vector backbone: pTET-duet
  Vector type: Bacterial Expression
Growth in bacteria
  Bacterial resistance: Chloramphenicol, 25 μg/mL
  Growth temperature: 30°C
  Growth strain: DH5alpha
  Copy number: Low Copy
Gene/Insert
  Gene/Insert name: folA, thyA (alt names: DHFR; TS)
  Species: E. coli
  Mutation: F31Y DHFR/R166Q TYMS
  Promoter: T7 (folA), Tet (thyA)
  Cloning method: Restriction Enzyme; 5′ cloning site EcoNI (not destroyed); 3′ cloning site NotI (not destroyed)
  Sequencing primers: 5′ _GGATCTCGACGCTCTCCCTT; 3′ _CCGCTGAGCAATAACTAGC
Terms and licenses: Academic/Nonprofit Terms; Industry Terms: Not Available to Industry
Depositor comments: Please visit https://doi.org/10.1101/2023.05.28.542639 for bioRxiv preprint.
How to cite: pTETDuet_F31YDHFR_R166QTS was a gift from Kimberly Reynolds (Addgene plasmid # 191311 ; http://n2t.net/addgene:191311 ; RRID:Addgene_191311)
